>Addgene plasmid #185640 | pGEX-PML B-box1 C4C4 | addgene full sequence | sequence record 367264 | Addgene NGS Result
GACACCATCGAATGGCGCAAAACCTTTCGCGGTATGGCATGATAGCGCCCGGAAGAGAGTCAATTCAGGG
TGGTGAATGTGAAACCAGTAACGTTATACGATGTCGCAGAGTATGCCGGTGTCTCTTATCAGACCGTTTC
CCGCGTGGTGAACCAGGCCAGCCACGTTTCTGCGAAAACGCGGGAAAAAGTGGAAGCGGCGATGGCGGAG
CTGAATTACATTCCCAACCGCGTGGCACAACAACTGGCGGGCAAACAGTCGTTGCTGATTGGCGTTGCCA
CCTCCAGTCTGGCCCTGCACGCGCCGTCGCAAATTGTCGCGGCGATTAAATCTCGCGCCGATCAACTGGG
TGCCAGCGTGGTGGTGTCGATGGTAGAACGAAGCGGCGTCGAAGCCTGTAAAGCGGCGGTGCACAATCTT
CTCGCGCAACGCGTCAGTGGGCTGATCATTAACTATCCGCTGGATGACCAGGATGCCATTGCTGTGGAAG
CTGCCTGCACTAATGTTCCGGCGTTATTTCTTGATGTCTCTGACCAGACACCCATCAACAGTATTATTTT
CTCCCATGAAGACGGTACGCGACTGGGCGTGGAGCATCTGGTCGCATTGGGTCACCAGCAAATCGCGCTG
TTAGCGGGCCCATTAAGTTCTGTCTCGGCGCGTCTGCGTCTGGCTGGCTGGCATAAATATCTCACTCGCA
ATCAAATTCAGCCGATAGCGGAACGGGAAGGCGACTGGAGTGCCATGTCCGGTTTTCAACAAACCATGCA
AATGCTGAATGAGGGCATCGTTCCCACTGCGATGCTGGTTGCCAACGATCAGATGGCGCTGGGCGCAATG
CGCGCCATTACCGAGTCCGGGCTGCGCGTTGGTGCGGATATCTCGGTAGTGGGATACGACGATACCGAAG
ACAGCTCATGTTATATCCCGCCGTTAACCACCATCAAACAGGATTTTCGCCTGCTGGGGCAAACCAGCGT
GGACCGCTTGCTGCAACTCTCTCAGGGCCAGGCGGTGAAGGGCAATCAGCTGTTGCCCGTCTCACTGGTG
AAAAGAAAAACCACGCTAGCGCCCAATACGCAAACCGCCTCTCCCCGCGCGTTGGCCGATTCATTAATGC
AGCTGGCACGACAGGTTTCCCGACTGGAAAGCGGGCAGTGAGCGCAACGCAATTAATGTAAGTTAGCTCA
CTCATTAGGCACCCCAGGCTTTACACTTTATGCTTCCGGCTCGTATGTTGTGTGGAATTGTGAGCGGATA
ACAATTTCACACAGGAAACAGCTATGACCATGATTACGGATTCACTGGCCGTCGTTTTACAACGTCGTGA
CTGGGAAAACCCTGGCGTTACCCAACTTAATCGCCTTGCAGCACATCCCCCTTTCGCCAGCTGGCGTAAT
AGCGAAGAGGCCCGCACCGATCGCCCTTCCCAACAGTTGCGCAGCCTGAATGGCGAATGGCGCTTTGCCT
GGTTTCCGGCACCAGAAGCGGTGCCGGAAAGCTGGCTGGAGTGCGATCTTCCTGAGGCCGATACTGTCGT
CGTCCCCTCAAACTGGCAGATGCACGGTTACGATGCGCCCATCTACACCAACGTGACCTATCCCATTACG
GTCAATCCGCCGTTTGTTCCCACGGAGAATCCGACGGGTTGTTACTCGCTCACATTTAATGTTGATGAAA
GCTGGCTACAGGAAGGCCAGACGCGAATTATTTTTGATGGCGTTGGAATTAGCTTATCGACTGCACGGTG
CACCAATGCTTCTGGCGTCAGGCAGCCATCGGAAGCTGTGGTATGGCTGTGCAGGTCGTAAATCACTGCA
TAATTCGTGTCGCTCAAGGCGCACTCCCGTTCTGGATAATGTTTTTTGCGCCGACATCATAACGGTTCTG
GCAAATATTCTGAAATGAGCTGTTGACAATTAATCATCGGCTCGTATAATGTGTGGAATTGTGAGCGGAT
AACAATTTCACACAGGAAACAGTATTCATGTCCCCTATACTAGGTTATTGGAAAATTAAGGGCCTTGTGC
AACCCACTCGACTTCTTTTGGAATATCTTGAAGAAAAATATGAAGAGCATTTGTATGAGCGCGATGAAGG
TGATAAATGGCGAAACAAAAAGTTTGAATTGGGTTTGGAGTTTCCCAATCTTCCTTATTATATTGATGGT
GATGTTAAATTAACACAGTCTATGGCCATCATACGTTATATAGCTGACAAGCACAACATGTTGGGTGGTT
GTCCAAAAGAGCGTGCAGAGATTTCAATGCTTGAAGGAGCGGTTTTGGATATTAGATACGGTGTTTCGAG
AATTGCATATAGTAAAGACTTTGAAACTCTCAAAGTTGATTTTCTTAGCAAGCTACCTGAAATGCTGAAA
ATGTTCGAAGATCGTTTATGTCATAAAACATATTTAAATGGTGATCATGTAACCCATCCTGACTTCATGT
TGTATGACGCTCTTGATGTTGTTTTATACATGGACCCAATGTGCCTGGATGCGTTCCCAAAATTAGTTTG
TTTTAAAAAACGTATTGAAGCTATCCCACAAATTGATAAGTACTTGAAATCCAGCAAGTATATAGCATGG
CCTTTGCAGGGCTGGCAAGCCACGTTTGGTGGTGGCGACCATCCTCCAAAATCGGATCTGGAAGTTCTGT
TCCAGGGGCCCCTGGGATCCGGTAGCCGTCAGATCGTGGACGCGCAAGCGGTTTGCACCCGTTGCAAGGA
GAGCGCGGATTTCTGGTGCTTTGAGTGCGAACAGCTGCTGTGCGCGAAGTGCTTCGAAGCGTGTCAATGG
TTTCTGAAATGTGAGGCGCGTCCGCTGGCGGAATAACTCGAGCGGCCGCATCGTGACTGACTGACGATCT
GCCTCGCGCGTTTCGGTGATGACGGTGAAAACCTCTGACACATGCAGCTCCCGGAGACGGTCACAGCTTG
TCTGTAAGCGGATGCCGGGAGCAGACAAGCCCGTCAGGGCGCGTCAGCGGGTGTTGGCGGGTGTCGGGGC
GCAGCCATGACCCAGTCACGTAGCGATAGCGGAGTGTATAATTCTTGAAGACGAAAGGGCCTCGTGATAC
GCCTATTTTTATAGGTTAATGTCATGATAATAATGGTTTCTTAGACGTCAGGTGGCACTTTTCGGGGAAA
TGTGCGCGGAACCCCTATTTGTTTATTTTTCTAAATACATTCAAATATGTATCCGCTCATGAGACAATAA
CCCTGATAAATGCTTCAATAATATTGAAAAAGGAAGAGTATGAGTATTCAACATTTCCGTGTCGCCCTTA
TTCCCTTTTTTGCGGCATTTTGCCTTCCTGTTTTTGCTCACCCAGAAACGCTGGTGAAAGTAAAAGATGC
TGAAGATCAGTTGGGTGCACGAGTGGGTTACATCGAACTGGATCTCAACAGCGGTAAGATCCTTGAGAGT
TTTCGCCCCGAAGAACGTTTTCCAATGATGAGCACTTTTAAAGTTCTGCTATGTGGCGCGGTATTATCCC
GTGTTGACGCCGGGCAAGAGCAACTCGGTCGCCGCATACACTATTCTCAGAATGACTTGGTTGAGTACTC
ACCAGTCACAGAAAAGCATCTTACGGATGGCATGACAGTAAGAGAATTATGCAGTGCTGCCATAACCATG
AGTGATAACACTGCGGCCAACTTACTTCTGACAACGATCGGAGGACCGAAGGAGCTAACCGCTTTTTTGC
ACAACATGGGGGATCATGTAACTCGCCTTGATCGTTGGGAACCGGAGCTGAATGAAGCCATACCAAACGA
CGAGCGTGACACCACGATGCCTGCAGCAATGGCAACAACGTTGCGCAAACTATTAACTGGCGAACTACTT
ACTCTAGCTTCCCGGCAACAATTAATAGACTGGATGGAGGCGGATAAAGTTGCAGGACCACTTCTGCGCT
CGGCCCTTCCGGCTGGCTGGTTTATTGCTGATAAATCTGGAGCCGGTGAGCGTGGGTCTCGCGGTATCAT
TGCAGCACTGGGGCCAGATGGTAAGCCCTCCCGTATCGTAGTTATCTACACGACGGGGAGTCAGGCAACT
ATGGATGAACGAAATAGACAGATCGCTGAGATAGGTGCCTCACTGATTAAGCATTGGTAACTGTCAGACC
AAGTTTACTCATATATACTTTAGATTGATTTAAAACTTCATTTTTAATTTAAAAGGATCTAGGTGAAGAT
CCTTTTTGATAATCTCATGACCAAAATCCCTTAACGTGAGTTTTCGTTCCACTGAGCGTCAGACCCCGTA
GAAAAGATCAAAGGATCTTCTTGAGATCCTTTTTTTCTGCGCGTAATCTGCTGCTTGCAAACAAAAAAAC
CACCGCTACCAGCGGTGGTTTGTTTGCCGGATCAAGAGCTACCAACTCTTTTTCCGAAGGTAACTGGCTT
CAGCAGAGCGCAGATACCAAATACTGTCCTTCTAGTGTAGCCGTAGTTAGGCCACCACTTCAAGAACTCT
GTAGCACCGCCTACATACCTCGCTCTGCTAATCCTGTTACCAGTGGCTGCTGCCAGTGGCGATAAGTCGT
GTCTTACCGGGTTGGACTCAAGACGATAGTTACCGGATAAGGCGCAGCGGTCGGGCTGAACGGGGGGTTC
GTGCACACAGCCCAGCTTGGAGCGAACGACCTACACCGAACTGAGATACCTACAGCGTGAGCTATGAGAA
AGCGCCACGCTTCCCGAAGGGAGAAAGGCGGACAGGTATCCGGTAAGCGGCAGGGTCGGAACAGGAGAGC
GCACGAGGGAGCTTCCAGGGGGAAACGCCTGGTATCTTTATAGTCCTGTCGGGTTTCGCCACCTCTGACT
TGAGCGTCGATTTTTGTGATGCTCGTCAGGGGGGCGGAGCCTATGGAAAAACGCCAGCAACGCGGCCTTT
TTACGGTTCCTGGCCTTTTGCTGGCCTTTTGCTCACATGTTCTTTCCTGCGTTATCCCCTGATTCTGTGG
ATAACCGTATTACCGCCTTTGAGTGAGCTGATACCGCTCGCCGCAGCCGAACGACCGAGCGCAGCGAGTC
AGTGAGCGAGGAAGCGGAAGAGCGCCTGATGCGGTATTTTCTCCTTACGCATCTGTGCGGTATTTCACAC
CGCATAAATTCC
Features (pLannotate 1.2.2; 17 found; start..end, strand, type, name):
      1..78      +  promoter       lacI promoter: lacI
     79..1161    +  CDS            lacI: lac repressor; lacI; The lac repressor binds to the lac operator to inhibit transcription in E. coli. This inhibition can be relieved by adding lactose or isopropyl-β-D-thiogalactopyranoside (IPTG).
   1174..1195    +  protein_bind   CAP binding site: CAP binding activates transcription in the presence of cAMP. E. coli catabolite activator protein
   1210..1240    +  promoter       lac promoter: promoter for the E. coli lac operon
   1248..1264    +  protein_bind   lac operator: The lac repressor binds to the lac operator to inhibit transcription in E. coli. This inhibition can be relieved by adding lactose or isopropyl-β-D-thiogalactopyranoside (IPTG). lac repressor encoded by lacI
   1284..1457    +  CDS            lacZα: LacZα fragment of β-galactosidase; lacZ fragment
   1721..1837    -  CDS            yciV (fragment): RNAAM_ECOLI - Also known as trpH From Escherichia coli (strain K12).
   1913..1941    +  promoter       tac promoter: strong E. coli promoter; hybrid between the trp and lac UV5 promoters
   1949..1965    +  protein_bind   lac operator: The lac repressor binds to the lac operator to inhibit transcription in E. coli. This inhibition can be relieved by adding lactose or isopropyl-β-D-thiogalactopyranoside (IPTG). lac repressor encoded by lacI
   1988..2641    +  CDS            GST26_SCHJA: Experimental evidence at protein level: Swiss-Prot protein existence level 1. GST isoenzymes appear to play a central role in the parasite detoxification system. Other functions are also suspected including a role in increasing the solubility of haematin in the parasite gut. From Schistosoma japonicum (Blood fluke).
   2687..2833    +  CDS            PML (fragment): PML_HUMAN - Also known as MYL, PP8675, RNF71, TRIM19. Experimental evidence at protein level: Swiss-Prot protein existence level 1. Exhibits antiviral activity against both DNA and RNA viruses. The antiviral activity can involve one or several isoform(s) and can be enhanced by the permanent PML-NB-associated protein DAXX or by the recruitment of p53/TP53 within these structures. Isoform PML-4 restricts varicella zoster virus (VZV) via sequestration of virion capsids in PML-NBs thereby preventing their nuclear egress and inhibiting formation of infectious virus particles. The sumoylated isoform
   2869..2908    +  CDS            rop (fragment): Rop protein, which maintains plasmids at low copy number; rop
   3010..3050    +  misc_feature   bom (fragment): basis of mobility region from pBR322
   3155..3259    +  promoter       AmpR promoter: bla
   3260..4120    +  CDS            AmpR: β-lactamase; bla; confers resistance to ampicillin, carbenicillin, and related antibiotics
   4291..4879    +  rep_origin     ori: high-copy-number ColE1/pMB1/pBR322/pUC origin of replication
   5065..5116    -  misc_feature   bom (fragment): basis of mobility region from pBR322
