[The description below was written by a language model from this plasmid's Addgene catalogue record and pLannotate feature annotations shown in this document.]
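Description:
pGEX-PML B-box1 C4C4 is a bacterial expression plasmid built on the pGEX-6P-3 backbone for producing a GST-tagged mutant form of the B-box1 domain of human promyelocytic leukemia protein (PML, also known as TRIM19) in E. coli. It replicates from a high-copy ColE1/pMB1-type origin and is selected with ampicillin through the β-lactamase (AmpR) gene and its own promoter. The backbone also carries lacI with its promoter, which supplies lac repressor in cis. Remnants typical of pGEX vectors are annotated as well: a lac promoter/operator with a lacZα fragment, and short rop and bom fragments derived from pBR322.

The expression cassette consists of the strong hybrid tac promoter followed by a lac operator, so transcription is held off by the lac repressor and induced with IPTG. This drives the Schistosoma japonicum glutathione S-transferase coding sequence, fused at its C-terminus to a short PML fragment of about 150 bp cloned between BamHI and XhoI. The insert is codon optimized for E. coli and carries the H155C and H161C substitutions. As the "C4C4" name suggests, these replace the histidine ligands of the zinc-binding sites with cysteines. The GST tag allows affinity purification on glutathione resin. The feature table does not annotate a protease cleavage site in the short linker between GST and the insert. The associated work concerns conformational exchange and redox sensing at a C2H2 zinc-binding site in PML, so the construct is suited to producing recombinant mutant domain for structural and biophysical comparison with the wild type. The sequenced record is 5,122 nt, slightly shorter than the catalogued total of 5,139 bp.
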