Addgene plasmid #185640: pGEX-PML B-box1 C4C4
Purpose: expression of GST-tagged mutant PML B-box1 H155C/H161C domain in bacterial cells
Depositing lab: Irina Bezsonova. Depositing organization: University of Connecticut Health Center. Publication: Conformational exchange at a C(2)H(2) zinc-binding site facilitates redox sensing by the PML protein. Bregnard TA, Fairchild D, Erlandsen H, Semenova IV, Szczepaniak R, Ahmed A, Weller SK, Korzhnev DM, Bezsonova I. Structure. 2023 Sep 7;31(9):1086-1099.e6. doi: 10.1016/j.str.2023.06.014. Epub 2023 Jul 19. PubMed 37473756.
Backbone
  Vector backbone: pGEX-6P-3
  Backbone size w/o insert (bp): 4983
  Total vector size (bp): 5139
  Vector type: Bacterial Expression
Growth in bacteria
  Bacterial resistance: Ampicillin, 100 μg/mL
  Growth temperature: 37°C
  Growth strain: DH5alpha
  Copy number: High Copy
Gene/Insert
  Gene/Insert name: promyelocytic leukemia protein (alt names: TRIM19; MYL)
  Species: H. sapiens (human)
  Insert size (bp): 156
  Mutation: H155C H161C
  Entrez Gene: PML (a.k.a. MYL, PP8675, RNF71, TRIM19)
  Tag / fusion protein: GST (N terminal on backbone)
  Cloning method: Restriction Enzyme; 5′ cloning site BamHI (unknown if destroyed); 3′ cloning site XhoI (unknown if destroyed)
  Sequencing primers: 5′ pGEX Fwd
Terms and licenses: Academic/Nonprofit Terms; Industry Terms: Not Available to Industry
Depositor comments: codon optimized for expression in E. coli
How to cite: pGEX-PML B-box1 C4C4 was a gift from Irina Bezsonova (Addgene plasmid # 185640 ; http://n2t.net/addgene:185640 ; RRID:Addgene_185640)
